>Addgene plasmid #74846 | pGWB504 | depositor full sequence | sequence record 141521 | pGWB504 sequence 11872 bps
TTTCACGCCCTTTTAAATATCCGATTATTCTAATAAACGCTCTTTTCTCTTAGGTTTACCCGCCAATATA
TCCTGTCAAACACTGATAGTTTAAACTGAAGGCGGGAAACGACAATCTGATCCAAGCTCAAGCTGCTCTA
GCATTCGCCATTCAGGCTGCGCAACTGTTGGGAAGGGCGATCGGTGCGGGCCTCTTCGCTATTACGCCAG
CTGGCGAAAGGGGGATGTGCTGCAAGGCGATTAAGTTGGGTAACGCCAGGGTTTTCCCAGTCACGACGTT
GTAAAACGACGGCCAGTGCCAAGCTTGCATGCCTGCAGGCTCTAATCACAAGTTTGTACAAAAAAGCTGA
ACGAGAAACGTAAAATGATATAAATATCAATATATTAAATTAGATTTTGCATAAAAAACAGACTACATAA
TACTGTAAAACACAACATATCCAGTCACTATGGCGGCCCCTCGAGGGGCCGCATTAGGCACCCCAGGCTT
TACACTTTATGCTTCCGGCTCGTATAATGTGTGGATTTTGAGTTAGGATCCGGCGAGATTTTCAGGAGCT
AAGGAAGCTAAAATGGAGAAAAAAATCACTGGATATACCACCGTTGATATATCCCAATGGCATCGTAAAG
AACATTTTGAGGCATTTCAGTCAGTTGCTCAATGTACCTATAACCAGACCGTTCAGCTGGATATTACGGC
CTTTTTAAAGACCGTAAAGAAAAATAAGCACAAGTTTTATCCGGCCTTTATTCACATTCTTGCCCGCCTG
ATGAATGCTCATCCGGAATTCCGTATGGCAATGAAAGACGGTGAGCTGGTGATATGGGATAGTGTTCACC
CTTGTTACACCGTTTTCCATGAGCAAACTGAAACGTTTTCATCGCTCTGGAGTGAATACCACGACGATTT
CCGGCAGTTTCTACACATATATTCGCAAGATGTGGCGTGTTACGGTGAAAACCTGGCCTATTTCCCTAAA
GGGTTTATTGAGAATATGTTTTTCGTCTCAGCCAATCCCTGGGTGAGTTTCACCAGTTTTGATTTAAACG
TGGCCAATATGGACAACTTCTTCGCCCCCGTTTTCACCATGGGCAAATATTATACGCAAGGCGACAAGGT
GCTGATGCCGCTGGCGATTCAGGTTCATCATGCCGTCTGTGATGGCTTCCATGTCGGCAGAATGCTTAAT
GAATTACAACAGTACTGCGATGAGTGGCAGGGCGGGGCGTAAACGCGTGGATCCGGCTTACTAAAAGCCA
GATAACAGTATGCGTATTTGCGCGCTGATTTTTGCGGTATAAGAATATATACTGATATGTATACCCGAAG
TATGTCAAAAAGAGGTGTGCTATGAAGCAGCGTATTACAGTGACAGTTGACAGCGACAGCTATCAGTTGC
TCAAGGCATATATGATGTCAATATCTCCGGTCTGGTAAGCACAACCATGCAGAATGAAGCCCGTCGTCTG
CGTGCCGAACGCTGGAAAGCGGAAAATCAGGAAGGGATGGCTGAGGTCGCCCGGTTTATTGAAATGAACG
GCTCTTTTGCTGACGAGAACAGGGACTGGTGAAATGCAGTTTAAGGTTTACACCTATAAAAGAGAGAGCC
GTTATCGTCTGTTTGTGGATGTACAGAGTGATATTATTGACACGCCCGGGCGACGGATGGTGATCCCCCT
GGCCAGTGCACGTCTGCTGTCAGATAAAGTCTCCCGTGAACTTTACCCGGTGGTGCATATCGGGGATGAA
AGCTGGCGCATGATGACCACCGATATGGCCAGTGTGCCGGTCTCCGTTATCGGGGAAGAAGTGGCTGATC
TCAGCCACCGCGAAAATGACATCAAAAACGCCATTAACCTGATGTTCTGGGGAATATAAATGTCAGGCTC
CCTTATACACAGCCAGTCTGCAGGTCGACCATAGTGACTGGATATGTTGTGTTTTACAGTATTATGTAGT
CTGTTTTTTATGCAAAATCTAATTTAATATATTGATATTTATATCATTTTACGTTTCTCGTTCAGCTTTC
TTGTACAAAGTGGTGATCATGGTGAGCAAGGGCGAGGAGCTGTTCACCGGGGTGGTGCCCATCCTGGTCG
AGCTGGACGGCGACGTGAACGGCCACAAGTTCAGCGTGTCCGGCGAGGGCGAGGGCGATGCCACCTACGG
CAAGCTGACCCTGAAGTTCATCTGCACCACCGGCAAGCTGCCCGTGCCCTGGCCCACCCTCGTGACCACC
TTCACCTACGGCGTGCAGTGCTTCAGCCGCTACCCCGACCACATGAAGCAGCACGACTTCTTCAAGTCCG
CCATGCCCGAAGGCTACGTCCAGGAGCGCACCATCTTCTTCAAGGACGACGGCAACTACAAGACCCGCGC
CGAGGTGAAGTTCGAGGGCGACACCCTGGTGAACCGCATCGAGCTGAAGGGCATCGACTTCAAGGAGGAC
GGCAACATCCTGGGGCACAAGCTGGAGTACAACTACAACAGCCACAACGTCTATATCATGGCCGACAAGC
AGAAGAACGGCATCAAGGTGAACTTCAAGATCCGCCACAACATCGAGGACGGCAGCGTGCAGCTCGCCGA
CCACTACCAGCAGAACACCCCCATCGGCGACGGCCCCGTGCTGCTGCCCGACAACCACTACCTGAGCACC
CAGTCCGCCCTGAGCAAAGACCCCAACGAGAAGCGCGATCACATGGTCCTGCTGGAGTTCGTGACCGCCG
CCGGGATCACTCACGGCATGGACGAGCTGTACAAGTAAAGCGGCCCGAGCTCGAATTTCCCCGATCGTTC
AAACATTTGGCAATAAAGTTTCTTAAGATTGAATCCTGTTGCCGGTCTTGCGATGATTATCATATAATTT
CTGTTGAATTACGTTAAGCATGTAATAATTAACATGTAATGCATGACGTTATTTATGAGATGGGTTTTTA
TGATTAGAGTCCCGCAATTATACATTTAATACGCGATAGAAAACAAAATATAGCGCGCAAACTAGGATAA
ATTATCGCGCGCGGTGTCATCTATGTTACTAGATCGGGAATTGGTTCCGGAACCAATTCGTAATCATGGT
CATAGCTGTTTCCTGTGTGAAATTGTTATCCGCTCACAATTCCACACAACATACGAGCCGGAAGCATAAA
GTGTAAAGCCTGGGGTGCCTAATGAGTGAGCTAACTCACATTAGGCTGAATTAGGCGCGCCTATTTCTAT
TAATTCCCGATCTAGTAACATAGATGACACCGCGCGCGATAATTTATCCTAGTTTGCGCGCTATATTTTG
TTTTCTATCGCGTATTAAATGTATAATTGCGGGACTCTAATCATAAAAACCCATCTCATAAATAACGTCA
TGCATTACATGTTAATTATTACATGCTTAACGTAATTCAACAGAAATTATATGATAATCATCGCAAGACC
GGCAACAGGATTCAATCTTAAGAAACTTTATTGCCAAATGTTTGAACGATCGGGGAAATTCGGGGGATCG
ATCCCGCGAACTGTGGACGAGAACTGTGCCACCAAGCGTAAGGCCGTTCTCTCGCATTTGCCTTGCTAGG
CTCGCGCGAGTTGCTGGCTGAGGCGTTCTCGAAATCAGCTCTTGTTCGGTCGGCATCTACTCTATTCCTT
TGCCCTCGGACGAGTGCTGGGGCGTCGGTTTCCACTATCGGCGAGTACTTCTACACAGCCATCGGTCCAG
ACGGCCGCGCTTCTGCGGGCGATTTGTGTACGCCCGACAGTCCCGGCTCCGGATCGGACGATTGCGTCGC
ATCGACCCTGCGCCCAAGCTGCATCATCGAAATTGCCGTCAACCAAGCTCTGATAGAGTTGGTCAAGACC
AATGCGGAGCATATACGCCCGGAGCCGCGGCGATCCTGCAAGCTCCGGATGCCTCCGCTCGAAGTAGCGC
GTCTGCTGCTCCATACAAGCCAACCACGGCCTCCAGAAGAAGATGTTGGCGACCTCGTATTGGGAATCCC
CGAACATCGCCTCGCTCCAGTCAATGACCGCTGTTATGCGGCCATTGTCCGTCAGGACATTGTTGGAGCC
GAAATCCGCGTGCACGAGGTGCCGGACTTCGGGGCAGTCCTCGGCCCAAAGCATCAGCTCATCGAGAGCC
TGCGCGACGGACGCACTGACGGTGTCGTCCATCACAGTTTGCCAGTGATACACATGGGGATCAGCAATCG
CGCATATGAAATCACGCCATGTAGTGTATTGACCGATTCCTTGCGGTCCGAATGGGCCGAACCCGCTCGT
CTGGCTAAGATCGGCCGCAGCGATCGCATCCATGGCCTCCGCGACCGGCTGCAGAACAGCGGGCAGTTCG
GTTTCAGGCAGGTCTTGCAACGTGACACCCTGTGCACGGCGGGAGATGCAATAGGTCAGGCTCTCGCTGA
ATGCCCCAATGTCAAGCACTTCCGGAATCGGGAGCGCGGCCGATGCAAAGTGCCGATAAACATAACGATC
TTTGTAGAAACCATCGGCGCAGCTATTTACCCGCAGGACATATCCACGCCCTCCTACATCGAAGCTGAAA
GCACGAGATTCTTCGCCCTCCGAGAGCTGCATCAGGTCGGAGACGCTGTCGAACTTTTCGATCAGAAACT
TCTCGACAGACGTCGCGGTGAGTTCAGGCTTTTTCATATCTTATTGCCCCCCGGGATCAGATCTGGATTG
AGAGTGAATATGAGACTCTAATTGGATACCGAGGGGAATTTATGGAACGTCAGTGGAGCATTTTTGACAA
GAAATATTTGCTAGCTGATAGTGACCTTAGGCGACTTTTGAACGCGCAATAATGGTTTCTGACGTATGTG
CTTAGCTCATTAAACTCCAGAAACCCGCGGCTGAGTGGCTCCTTCAACGTTGCGGTTCTGTCAGTTCCAA
ACGTAAAACGGCTTGTCCCGCGTCATCGGCGGGGGTCATAACGTGACTCCCTTAATTCTCCGCTCATGAT
CTTGATCCCCTGCGCCATCAGATCCTTGGCGGCAAGAAAGCCATCCAGTTTACTTTGCAGGGCTTCCCAA
CCTTACCAGAGGGCGCCCCAGCTGGCAATTCCGGTTCGCTTGCTGTCCATAAAACCGCCCAGTCTAGCTA
TCGCCATGTAAGCCCACTGCAAGCTACCTGCTTTCTCTTTGCGCTTGCGTTTTCCCTTGTCCAGATAGCC
CAGTAGCTGACATTCATCCGGGGTCAGCACCGTTTCTGCGGACTGGCTTTCTACGTGTTCCGCTTCCTTT
AGCAGCCCTTGCGCCCTGAGTGCTTGCGGCAGCGTGAAGCTGATCCGTCGAGATTAATAGAAATAAATTC
AGCCTAATTCGGCGTTAATTCAGTACATTAAAAACGTCCGCAATGTGTTATTAAGTTGTCTAAGCGTCAA
TTTGTTTACACCACAATATATCCTGCCACCAGCCAGCCAACAGCTCCCCGACCGGCAGCTCGGCACAAAA
TCACCACTCGATACAGGCAGCCCATCAGTCCGGGACGGCGTCAGCGGGAGAGCCGTTGTAAGGCGGCAGA
CTTTGCTCATGTTACCGATGCTATTCGGAAGAACGGCAACTAAGCTGCCGGGTTTGAAACACGGATGATC
TCGCGGAGGGTAGCATGTTGATTGTAACGATGACAGAGCGTTGCTGCCTGTGATCAATTCGGGCACGAAC
CCAGTGGACATAAGCCTGTTCGGTTCGTAAGCTGTAATGCAAGTAGCGTATGCGCTCACGCAACTGGTCC
AGAACCTTGACCGAACGCAGCGGTGGTAACGGCGCAGTGGCGGTTTTCATGGCTTGTTATGACTGTTTTT
TTGGGGTACAGTCTATGCCTCGGGCATCCAAGCAGCAAGCGCGTTACGCCGTGGGTCGATGTTTGATGTT
ATGGAGCAGCAACGATGTTACGCAGCAGGGCAGTCGCCCTAAAACAAAGTTAAACATCATGGGGGAAGCG
GTGATCGCCGAAGTATCGACTCAACTATCAGAGGTAGTTGGCGTCATCGAGCGCCATCTCGAACCGACGT
TGCTGGCCGTACATTTGTACGGCTCCGCAGTGGATGGCGGCCTGAAGCCACACAGTGATATTGATTTGCT
GGTTACGGTGACCGTAAGGCTTGATGAAACAACGCGGCGAGCTTTGATCAACGACCTTTTGGAAACTTCG
GCTTCCCCTGGAGAGAGCGAGATTCTCCGCGCTGTAGAAGTCACCATTGTTGTGCACGACGACATCATTC
CGTGGCGTTATCCAGCTAAGCGCGAACTGCAATTTGGAGAATGGCAGCGCAATGACATTCTTGCAGGTAT
CTTCGAGCCAGCCACGATCGACATTGATCTGGCTATCTTGCTGACAAAAGCAAGAGAACATAGCGTTGCC
TTGGTAGGTCCAGCGGCGGAGGAACTCTTTGATCCGGTTCCTGAACAGGATCTATTTGAGGCGCTAAATG
AAACCTTAACGCTATGGAACTCGCCGCCCGACTGGGCTGGCGATGAGCGAAATGTAGTGCTTACGTTGTC
CCGCATTTGGTACAGCGCAGTAACCGGCAAAATCGCGCCGAAGGATGTCGCTGCCGACTGGGCAATGGAG
CGCCTGCCGGCCCAGTATCAGCCCGTCATACTTGAAGCTAGACAGGCTTATCTTGGACAAGAAGAAGATC
GCTTGGCCTCGCGCGCAGATCAGTTGGAAGAATTTGTCCACTACGTGAAAGGCGAGATCACCAAGGTAGT
CGGCAAATAATGTCTAGCTAGAAATTCGTTCAAGCCGACGCCGCTTCGCGGCGCGGCTTAACTCAAGCGT
TAGATGCACTAAGCACATAATTGCTCACAGCCAAACTATCAGGTCAAGTCTGCTTTTATTATTTTTAAGC
GTGCATAATAAGCCCTACACAAATTGGGAGATATATCATGCATGACCAAAATCCCTTAACGTGAGTTTTC
GTTCCACTGAGCGTCAGACCCCGTAGAAAAGATCAAAGGATCTTCTTGAGATCCTTTTTTTCTGCGCGTA
ATCTGCTGCTTGCAAACAAAAAAACCACCGCTACCAGCGGTGGTTTGTTTGCCGGATCAAGAGCTACCAA
CTCTTTTTCCGAAGGTAACTGGCTTCAGCAGAGCGCAGATACCAAATACTGTCCTTCTAGTGTAGCCGTA
GTTAGGCCACCACTTCAAGAACTCTGTAGCACCGCCTACATACCTCGCTCTGCTAATCCTGTTACCAGTG
GCTGCTGCCAGTGGCGATAAGTCGTGTCTTACCGGGTTGGACTCAAGACGATAGTTACCGGATAAGGCGC
AGCGGTCGGGCTGAACGGGGGGTTCGTGCACACAGCCCAGCTTGGAGCGAACGACCTACACCGAACTGAG
ATACCTACAGCGTGAGCTATGAGAAAGCGCCACGCTTCCCGAAGGGAGAAAGGCGGACAGGTATCCGGTA
AGCGGCAGGGTCGGAACAGGAGAGCGCACGAGGGAGCTTCCAGGGGGAAACGCCTGGTATCTTTATAGTC
CTGTCGGGTTTCGCCACCTCTGACTTGAGCGTCGATTTTTGTGATGCTCGTCAGGGGGGCGGAGCCTATG
GAAAAACGCCAGCAACGCGGCCTTTTTACGGTTCCTGGCCTTTTGCTGGCCTTTTGCTCACATGTTCTTT
CCTGCGTTATCCCCTGATTCTGTGGATAACCGTATTACCGCCTTTGAGTGAGCTGATACCGCTCGCCGCA
GCCGAACGACCGAGCGCAGCGAGTCAGTGAGCGAGGAAGCGGAAGAGCGCCTGATGCGGTATTTTCTCCT
TACGCATCTGTGCGGTATTTCACACCGCATATGGTGCACTCTCAGTACAATCTGCTCTGATGCCGCATAG
TTAAGCCAGTATACACTCCGCTATCGCTACGTGACTGGGTCATGGCTGCGCCCCGACACCCGCCAACACC
CGCTGACGCGCCCTGACGGGCTTGTCTGCTCCCGGCATCCGCTTACAGACAAGCTGTGACCGTCTCCGGG
AGCTGCATGTGTCAGAGGTTTTCACCGTCATCACCGAAACGCGCGAGGCAGGGTGCCTTGATGTGGGCGC
CGGCGGTCGAGTGGCGACGGCGCGGCTTGTCCGCGCCCTGGTAGATTGCCTGGCCGTAGGCCAGCCATTT
TTGAGCGGCCAGCGGCCGCGATAGGCCGACGCGAAGCGGCGGGGCGTAGGGAGCGCAGCGACCGAAGGGT
AGGCGCTTTTTGCAGCTCTTCGGCTGTGCGCTGGCCAGACAGTTATGCACAGGCCAGGCGGGTTTTAAGA
GTTTTAATAAGTTTTAAAGAGTTTTAGGCGGAAAAATCGCCTTTTTTCTCTTTTATATCAGTCACTTACA
TGTGTGACCGGTTCCCAATGTACGGCTTTGGGTTCCCAATGTACGGGTTCCGGTTCCCAATGTACGGCTT
TGGGTTCCCAATGTACGTGCTATCCACAGGAAAGAGACCTTTTCGACCTTTTTCCCCTGCTAGGGCAATT
TGCCCTAGCATCTGCTCCGTACATTAGGAACCGGCGGATGCTTCGCCCTCGATCAGGTTGCGGTAGCGCA
TGACTAGGATCGGGCCAGCCTGCCCCGCCTCCTCCTTCAAATCGTACTCCGGCAGGTCATTTGACCCGAT
CAGCTTGCGCACGGTGAAACAGAACTTCTTGAACTCTCCGGCGCTGCCACTGCGTTCGTAGATCGTCTTG
AACAACCATCTGGCTTCTGCCTTGCCTGCGGCGCGGCGTGCCAGGCGGTAGAGAAAACGGCCGATGCCGG
GATCGATCAAAAAGTAATCGGGGTGAACCGTCAGCACGTCCGGGTTCTTGCCTTCTGTGATCTCGCGGTA
CATCCAATCAGCTAGCTCGATCTCGATGTACTCCGGCCGCCCGGTTTCGCTCTTTACGATCTTGTAGCGG
CTAATCAAGGCTTCACCCTCGGATACCGTCACCAGGCGGCCGTTCTTGGCCTTCTTCGTACGCTGCATGG
CAACGTGCGTGGTGTTTAACCGAATGCAGGTTTCTACCAGGTCGTCTTTCTGCTTTCCGCCATCGGCTCG
CCGGCAGAACTTGAGTACGTCCGCAACGTGTGGACGGAACACGCGGCCGGGCTTGTCTCCCTTCCCTTCC
CGGTATCGGTTCATGGATTCGGTTAGATGGGAAACCGCCATCAGTACCAGGTCGTAATCCCACACACTGG
CCATGCCGGCCGGCCCTGCGGAAACCTCTACGTGCCCGTCTGGAAGCTCGTAGCGGATCACCTCGCCAGC
TCGTCGGTCACGCTTCGACAGACGGAAAACGGCCACGTCCATGATGCTGCGACTATCGCGGGTGCCCACG
TCATAGAGCATCGGAACGAAAAAATCTGGTTGCTCGTCGCCCTTGGGCGGCTTCCTAATCGACGGCGCAC
CGGCTGCCGGCGGTTGCCGGGATTCTTTGCGGATTCGATCAGCGGCCGCTTGCCACGATTCACCGGGGCG
TGCTTCTGCCTCGATGCGTTGCCGCTGGGCGGCCTGCGCGGCCTTCAACTTCTCCACCAGGTCATCACCC
AGCGCCGCGCCGATTTGTACCGGGCCGGATGGTTTGCGACCGCTCACGCCGATTCCTCGGGCTTGGGGGT
TCCAGTGCCATTGCAGGGCCGGCAGACAACCCAGCCGCTTACGCCTGGCCAACCGCCCGTTCCTCCACAC
ATGGGGCATTCCACGGCGTCGGTGCCTGGTTGTTCTTGATTTTCCATGCCGCCTCCTTTAGCCGCTAAAA
TTCATCTACTCATTTATTCATTTGCTCATTTACTCTGGTAGCTGCGCGATGTATTCAGATAGCAGCTCGG
TAATGGTCTTGCCTTGGCGTACCGCGTACATCTTCAGCTTGGTGTGATCCTCCGCCGGCAACTGAAAGTT
GACCCGCTTCATGGCTGGCGTGTCTGCCAGGCTGGCCAACGTTGCAGCCTTGCTGCTGCGTGCGCTCGGA
CGGCCGGCACTTAGCGTGTTTGTGCTTTTGCTCATTTTCTCTTTACCTCATTAACTCAAATGAGTTTTGA
TTTAATTTCAGCGGCCAGCGCCTGGACCTCGCGGGCAGCGTCGCCCTCGGGTTCTGATTCAAGAACGGTT
GTGCCGGCGGCGGCAGTGCCTGGGTAGCTCACGCGCTGCGTGATACGGGACTCAAGAATGGGCAGCTCGT
ACCCGGCCAGCGCCTCGGCAACCTCACCGCCGATGCGCGTGCCTTTGATCGCCCGCGACACGACAAAGGC
CGCTTGTAGCCTTCCATCCGTGACCTCAATGCGCTGCTTAACCAGCTCCACCAGGTCGGCGGTGGCCCAT
ATGTCGTAAGGGCTTGGCTGCACCGGAATCAGCACGAAGTCGGCTGCCTTGATCGCGGACACAGCCAAGT
CCGCCGCCTGGGGCGCTCCGTCGATCACTACGAAGTCGCGCCGGCCGATGGCCTTCACGTCGCGGTCAAT
CGTCGGGCGGTCGATGCCGACAACGGTTAGCGGTTGATCTTCCCGCACGGCCGCCCAATCGCGGGCACTG
CCCTGGGGATCGGAATCGACTAACAGAACATCGGCCCCGGCGAGTTGCAGGGCGCGGGCTAGATGGGTTG
CGATGGTCGTCTTGCCTGACCCGCCTTTCTGGTTAAGTACAGCGATAACCTTCATGCGTTCCCCTTGCGT
ATTTGTTTATTTACTCATCGCATCATATACGCAGCGACCGCATGACGCAAGCTGTTTTACTCAAATACAC
ATCACCTTTTTAGACGGCGGCGCTCGGTTTCTTCAGCGGCCAAGCTGGCCGGCCAGGCCGCCAGCTTGGC
ATCAGACAAACCGGCCAGGATTTCATGCAGCCGCACGGTTGAGACGTGCGCGGGCGGCTCGAACACGTAC
CCGGCCGCGATCATCTCCGCCTCGATCTCTTCGGTAATGAAAAACGGTTCGTCCTGGCCGTCCTGGTGCG
GTTTCATGCTTGTTCCTCTTGGCGTTCATTCTCGGCGGCCGCCAGGGCGTCGGCCTCGGTCAATGCGTCC
TCACGGAAGGCACCGCGCCGCCTGGCCTCGGTGGGCGTCACTTCCTCGCTGCGCTCAAGTGCGCGGTACA
GGGTCGAGCGATGCACGCCAAGCAGTGCAGCCGCCTCTTTCACGGTGCGGCCTTCCTGGTCGATCAGCTC
GCGGGCGTGCGCGATCTGTGCCGGGGTGAGGGTAGGGCGGGGGCCAAACTTCACGCCTCGGGCCTTGGCG
GCCTCGCGCCCGCTCCGGGTGCGGTCGATGATTAGGGAACGCTCGAACTCGGCAATGCCGGCGAACACGG
TCAACACCATGCGGCCGGCCGGCGTGGTGGTGTCGGCCCACGGCTCTGCCAGGCTACGCAGGCCCGCGCC
GGCCTCCTGGATGCGCTCGGCAATGTCCAGTAGGTCGCGGGTGCTGCGGGCCAGGCGGTCTAGCCTGGTC
ACTGTCACAACGTCGCCAGGGCGTAGGTGGTCAAGCATCCTGGCCAGCTCCGGGCGGTCGCGCCTGGTGC
CGGTGATCTTCTCGGAAAACAGCTTGGTGCAGCCGGCCGCGTGCAGTTCGGCCCGTTGGTTGGTCAAGTC
CTGGTCGTCGGTGCTGACGCGGGCATAGCCCAGCAGGCCAGCGGCGGCGCTCTTGTTCATGGCGTAATGT
CTCCGGTTCTAGTCGCAAGTATTCTACTTTATGCGACTAAAACACGCGACAAGAAAACGCCAGGAAAAGG
GCAGGGCGGCAGCCTGTCGCGTAACTTAGGACTTGTGCGACATGTCGTTTTCAGAAGACGGCTGCACTGA
ACGTCAGAAGCCGACTGCACTATAGCAGCGGAGGGGTTGGATCAAAGTACTTTGATCCCGAGGGGAACCC
TGTGGTTGGCATGCACATACAAATGGACGAACGGATAAACCT
Features (pLannotate 1.2.2; 30 found; start..end, strand, type, name):
     54..78      -  misc_feature   RB T-DNA repeat: right border repeat from nopaline C58 T-DNA
    144..298     -  CDS            lacZα (fragment): LacZα fragment of β-galactosidase; lacZ fragment
    301..319     -  misc_feature   MCS (fragment): pUC18/19 multiple cloning site
    328..452     +  protein_bind   attR1: mutant version of attR; recombination site for the Gateway® LR reaction LR Clonase™
    489..519     +  promoter       lac UV5 promoter: E. coli lac promoter with an "up" mutation
    544..572     +  promoter       cat promoter (fragment): promoter of the E. coli cat gene encoding chloramphenicol acetyltransferase
    573..1232    +  CDS            CmR: chloramphenicol acetyltransferase; cat; confers resistance to chloramphenicol
   1411..1569    +  CDS            ccdA (fragment): CCDA_ECO57 - Also known as H, letA. Experimental evidence at protein level: Swiss-Prot protein existence level 1. Antitoxin component of a type II toxin-antitoxin (TA) system which inhibits the post-segregational killing (PSK) of plasmid-free cells, also referred to as a plasmid addiction system. Binds to and blocks the activity of CcdB; will also remove bound CcdB protein from the CcdB-GyrA complex by forming a CcdA-CcdB complex, a process termed rejuvenation. Functions as a transcriptional corepressor for the ccdAB operon, repression also requires CcdB (By similarity). From Escherichia coli
   1574..1876    +  CDS            ccdB: CCDB_ECOLI - Also known as G, letB, letD. Experimental evidence at protein level: Swiss-Prot protein existence level 1. Toxic component of a type II toxin-antitoxin (TA) system, functioning in plasmid maintainence. Responsible for the post- segregational killing (PSK) of plasmid-free cells, also referred to as a plasmid addiction system. Half-life of over 2 hours. Cell killing by CcdB is accompanied by filamentation, defects in chromosome and plasmid segregation, defects in cell division, formation of anucleate cells, decreased DNA synthesis and plasmid loss. Interferes with the activity of DN
   1920..2044    -  protein_bind   attR2: mutant version of attR; recombination site for the Gateway® LR reaction LR Clonase™
   2049..2768    +  CDS            EGFP: the original enhanced GFP (Yang et al., 1996) mammalian codon-optimized
   2793..3045    +  terminator     NOS terminator: nopaline synthase terminator and poly(A) signal
   3101..3123    -  protein_bind   lac operator (fragment): The lac repressor binds to the lac operator to inhibit transcription in E. coli. This inhibition can be relieved by adding lactose or isopropyl-β-D-thiogalactopyranoside (IPTG). lac repressor encoded by lacI
   3127..3157    -  promoter       lac promoter: promoter for the E. coli lac operon
   3172..3193    -  protein_bind   CAP binding site: CAP binding activates transcription in the presence of cAMP. E. coli catabolite activator protein
   3229..3481    -  terminator     NOS terminator: nopaline synthase terminator and poly(A) signal
   3632..4657    -  CDS            HygR: aminoglycoside phosphotransferase from E. coli; aph(4)-Ia; confers resistance to hygromycin
   4709..4888    -  promoter       NOS promoter: nopaline synthase promoter
   4968..5297    -  CDS            tnpA (fragment): TN5P_ECOLX - Also known as tnp. Experimental evidence at protein level: Swiss-Prot protein existence level 1. Mediates transposition of transposon Tn5 by a 'cut and paste' mechanism. First, the monomeric transposase binds the 19 bp inverted DNA repeats flanking the transposon. Then, dimerization of the DNA- bound transposase creates a synaptic DNA complex. After nicking of the first DNA strand, excision of the transposon proceeds through a series of intermediates. The transposase then mediates the insertion of the transposon at a new site by strand transfer. The activity of the wild- type tran
   5394..5418    -  misc_feature   LB T-DNA repeat: left border repeat from nopaline C58 T-DNA
   5677..5700    +  promoter       Pc promoter (fragment): intI1 (promoter lies within the coding sequence); class 1 integron promoter
   5876..5932    +  CDS            GmR (fragment): gentamycin acetyltransferase; aacC1; confers resistance to gentamycin
   5943..6730    +  CDS            SmR (fragment): aminoglycoside adenylyltransferase (Murphy, 1985); aadA; confers resistance to spectinomycin and streptomycin
   6976..7564    +  rep_origin     ori: high-copy-number ColE1/pMB1/pBR322/pUC origin of replication
   7750..7890    -  misc_feature   bom: basis of mobility region from pBR322
   7992..8031    -  CDS            rop (fragment): Rop protein, which maintains plasmids at low copy number; rop
   8234..8428    -  rep_origin     pVS1 oriV: origin of replication for the Pseudomonas plasmid pVS1 (Heeb et al., 2000)
   8494..9567    -  CDS            pVS1 RepA: replication protein from the Pseudomonas plasmid pVS1 (Heeb et al., 2000)
   9996..10625   -  CDS            pVS1 StaA: stability protein from the Pseudomonas plasmid pVS1 (Heeb et al., 2000)
  11185..11586   -  CDS            Y4CG_SINFN (fragment): Protein inferred from homology: Swiss-Prot protein existence level 3. From Sinorhizobium fredii (strain NBRC 101917 / NGR234).
