[The description below was written by a language model from this plasmid's Addgene catalogue record and pLannotate feature annotations shown in this document.]
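Description:
pGWB504 is an empty Gateway destination vector of the binary type, built on a pPZP221 backbone for Agrobacterium-mediated plant transformation. It replicates in E. coli through a ColE1/pBR322-type origin (with the bom mobilisation region) and in Agrobacterium through the pVS1 replicon, represented here by oriV, RepA and the StaA stability protein. Bacterial selection relies on the backbone aadA gene for spectinomycin resistance together with the chloramphenicol resistance gene carried inside the Gateway cassette. Because that cassette also encodes the CcdB gyrase toxin, the unrecombined plasmid has to be maintained in a ccdB-tolerant strain. The sequence record is 11,872 nt.

Between the nopaline-type right and left T-DNA borders sit two units. The first is the attR1–CmR–ccdB–attR2 cassette followed directly by a GFP coding sequence and a NOS terminator. The catalogue calls this reporter sGFP, whereas the automated annotation labels it EGFP. No promoter lies upstream of attR1, so an LR reaction with an entry clone replaces the CmR/ccdB segment with the user's fragment, which must bring its own promoter. Typically this is a genomic promoter-plus-coding region without a stop codon, giving a C-terminal GFP fusion expressed under native regulation. Loss of ccdB provides counter-selection for recombinants. The second unit, in the opposite orientation near the left border, is a NOS promoter–hygromycin phosphotransferase–NOS terminator marker for selecting transformed plants. It replaced the original gentamycin marker of pPZP221. Residual lacZα, lac promoter, Tn5 transposase and GmR fragments are cloning remnants with no stated function. The vector is used for localisation and expression analysis of fusion proteins in transgenic plants.
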