Addgene plasmid #74846: pGWB504
Purpose: (Empty Backbone) Gateway cloning compatible binary vector for C-terminal fusion with sGFP (no promoter).
Depositing lab: Tsuyoshi Nakagawa. Depositing organization: Shimane University. Publication: Improved Gateway binary vectors: high-performance vectors for creation of fusion constructs in transgenic analysis of plants. Nakagawa T, Suzuki T, Murata S, Nakamura S, Hino T, Maeo K, Tabata R, Kawai T, Tanaka K, Niwa Y, Watanabe Y, Nakamura K, Kimura T, Ishiguro S. Biosci Biotechnol Biochem. 2007 Aug;71(8):2095-100. Epub 2007 Aug 7. 10.1271/bbb.70216 PubMed 17690442.
Backbone
  Vector backbone: pPZP221
  Backbone manufacturer: Hajdukiewicz P., Svab Z. and Maliga P.
  Backbone size (bp): 8500
  Modifications to backbone: gentamycin-resistant marker was removed and hygromycin-resistant marker (NOS promoter:HPT:NOS terminator) was inserted
  Vector type: Plant Expression
  Promoter: No Promoter
  Selectable markers: Hygromycin
Growth in bacteria
  Bacterial resistance: Chloramphenicol and Spectinomycin, 25 & 50 μg/mL
  Growth temperature: 37°C
  Growth strain: ccdB Survival
  Copy number: High Copy
Gene/Insert
  Cloning method: Gateway Cloning
Terms and licenses: Academic/Nonprofit Terms; Industry Terms: Not Available to Industry
How to cite: pGWB504 was a gift from Tsuyoshi Nakagawa (Addgene plasmid # 74846 ; http://n2t.net/addgene:74846 ; RRID:Addgene_74846)
