>Addgene plasmid #74846 | pGWB504 | addgene partial sequence | sequence record 162518 | ccdB-Fwd 5'-GCATGATGACCACCGATATG-3'
AGTGGCTGATCTCAGCCACCGCGAAAATGACATCAAAAACGCCATTAACCTGATGTTCTGGGGAATATAA
ATGTCAGGCTCCCTTATACACAGCCAGTCTGCAGGTCGACCATAGTGACTGGATATGTTGTGTTTTACAG
TATTATGTAGTCTGTTTTTTATGCAAAATCTAATTTAATATATTGATATTTATATCATTTTACGTTTCTC
GTTCAGCTTTCTTGTACAAAGTGGTGATCATGGTGAGCAAGGGCGAGGAGCTGTTCACCGGGGTGGTGCC
CATCCTGGTCGAGCTGGACGGCGACGTAAACGGCCACAAGTTCAGCGTGTCCGGCGAGGGCGAGGGCGAT
GCCACCTACGGCAAGCTGACCCTGAAGTTCATCTGCACCACCGGCAAGCTGCCCGTGCCCTGGCCCACCC
TCGTGACCACCTTCACCTACGGCGTGCAGTGCTTCAGCCGCTACCCCGACCACATGAAGCAGCACGACTT
CTTCAAGTCCGCCATGCCCGAAGGCTACGTCCAGGAGCGCACCATCTTCTTCAAGGACGACGGCAACTAC
AAGACCCGCGCCGAGGTGAAGTTCGAGGGCGACACCCTGGTGAACCGCATCGAGCTGAAGGGCATCGACT
TCAAGGAGGACGGCAACATCCTGGGGCACAAGCTGGAGTACAACTACAACAGCCACAACGTCTATATCAT
GGCCGACAAGCAGAAGAACGGCATCAAGGTGAACTTCAAGATCCGCCACAACATCGAGGACGGCAGCGTG
CAGCTCGCCGACCACTACCAGCAGAACACCCCCATCGGCGACGGCCCCGTGCTGCTGCCCGACAACCACT
ACCTGAGCACCCAGTCCGCCCTGAGCAAAGACCCCAACGAGAAGCGCGATCACATGGTCCTGCTGGAGTT
CGTGACCGCCGCCGGGATCACTCACGGCATGGACGA
